>Addgene plasmid #199952 | YP11 | addgene full sequence | sequence record 405014 | Addgene NGS Result
AATTTTTTTAAAAAAGGCCCGCGCCGCTCAACGGCCCTCCTTGAAGGGGGCGGTGTTTTTGAAAAAAAGA
AGCAAAAACTATATTTATAAAAGCGTAGGAGTACTCGATGGTACAGATGAGCATTTTTATTACGTTACAA
GAACACTTTTTAACTAACTAACTTAAAGAGGAGAAAGGTACCATGGTCAGTGTCATCAAAGAAGAAATGA
AGATCAAGTTGCACATGGAAGGTAACGTTAATGGTCATGCCTTTGTTATTGAAGGTGATGGTAAAGGTAA
ACCATACGATGGTACTCAAACTTTGAACTTGACTGTCAAAGAAGGTGCTCCATTGCCATTCTCTTACGAT
ATTTTGACTAACGCCTTCCAATACGGTAATAGAGCTTTTACTAAGTACCCAGCCGATATCCCAGATTACT
TTAAGCAAACTTTTCCAGAAGGTTACTCCTGGGAAAGAACTATGTCTTACGAAGATAACGCTATCTGCAA
CGTCAGATCCGAAATTTCTATGGAAGGTGATTGCTTCATCTACAAGATCAGATTCGATGGTAAGAACTTT
CCACCAAATGGTCCAGTCATGCAAAAAAAGACTTTGAAGTGGGAACCATCCACCGAAATGATGTATGTTA
GAGATGGTTTCTTGATGGGTGATGTCAATATGGCTTTGTTGTTGGAAGGTGGTGGTCATCATAGATGTGA
TTTCAAGACTTCTTACAAGGCCAAGAAGGTTGTTCAATTGCCAGATGCTCATAAGATCGATCACAGAATC
GAAATCTTGTCCCACGATAGAGATTACTCCAAGGTTAAGTTGTACGAAAACGCTGTTGCTAGAAACTCTT
TGTTGCCATCTCAAGCTTCTAAGTAACATGTAATTAGTTATGTCACGCTTACATTCACGCCCTCCCCCCC
ACATCCGCTCTAACCGAAAAGGAAGGAGTTAGACAACCTGAAGTCTAGGTCCCTATTTATTTTTTTATAG
TTATGTTAGTATTAAGAACGTTATTTATATTTCAAATTTTTCTTTTTTTTCTGTACAGACGCGTGTACGC
ATGTAACATTATACTGAAAACCTTGCTTGAGAAGGTTTTGGGACGCTCGAAGGCTTTGTGGAGGTCGACA
CGAGCGACTGAGTTCGGACGTCACGACCTGCCTGGATATCGTGCACCGCTCGTGCACTGACGTCATGATC
GACGAGTCGCACAGAGGCCTCTGACACTGACTCGACCTGACTAGCGTCGAGCAGTGACGACCTGCCCGGG
CACAGCAACTGTGCCACTCGTCTGATCCGTCGTCCCATCGGCTGAATCGATGCCTCGTCCCCGCCGGGTC
ACCCGGCCAGCGACATGGAGGCCCAGAATACCCTCCTTGACAGTCTTGACGTGCGCAGCTCAGGGGCATG
ATGTGACTGTCGCCCGTACATTTAGCCCATACATCCCCATGTATAATCATTTGCATCCATACATTTTGAT
GGCCGCACGGCGCGAAGCAAAAATTACGGCACCTCGCTGCAGACCTGCGAGCAGGGAAACGCTCCCCTCA
CAGACGCGTTGAATTGTCCCCACGCCGCGCCCCTGTAGAGAAATATAAAAGGTTAGGATTTGCCACTGAG
GTTCTTCTTTCATATACTTCCTTTTAAAATCTTGCTAGGATACAGTTCTCACATCACATCCGAACATAAA
CAACCATGGGTAAAAAGCCTGAACTCACCGCGACGTCTGTCGAGAAGTTTCTGATCGAAAAGTTCGACAG
CGTCTCCGACCTGATGCAGCTCTCGGAGGGCGAAGAATCTCGTGCTTTCAGCTTCGATGTAGGAGGGCGT
GGATATGTCCTGCGGGTAAATAGCTGCGCCGATGGTTTCTACAAAGATCGTTATGTTTATCGGCACTTTG
CATCGGCCGCGCTCCCGATTCCGGAAGTGCTTGACATTGGGGAGTTCAGCGAGAGCCTGACCTATTGCAT
CTCCCGCCGTGCACAGGGTGTCACGTTGCAAGACCTGCCTGAAACCGAACTGCCCGCTGTTCTGCAGCCG
GTCGCGGAGGCCATGGATGCGATCGCTGCGGCCGATCTTAGCCAGACGAGCGGGTTCGGCCCATTCGGAC
CGCAAGGAATCGGTCAATACACTACATGGCGTGATTTCATATGCGCGATTGCTGATCCCCATGTGTATCA
CTGGCAAACTGTGATGGACGACACCGTCAGTGCGTCCGTCGCGCAGGCTCTCGATGAGCTGATGCTTTGG
GCCGAGGACTGCCCCGAAGTCCGGCACCTCGTGCACGCGGATTTCGGCTCCAACAATGTCCTGACGGACA
ATGGCCGCATAACAGCGGTCATTGACTGGAGCGAGGCGATGTTCGGGGATTCCCAATACGAGGTCGCCAA
CATCTTCTTCTGGAGGCCGTGGTTGGCTTGTATGGAGCAACAGACGCGCTACTTCGAGCGGAGGCATCCG
GAGCTTGCAGGATCGCCGCGGCTCCGGGCGTATATGCTCCGCATTGGTCTTGACCAACTCTATCAGAGCT
TGGTTGACGGCAATTTCGATGATGCAGCTTGGGCGCAGGGTCGATGCGACGCAATCGTCCGATCCGGAGC
CGGGACTGTCGGGCGTACACAAATCGCCCGCAGAAGCGCGGCCGTCTGGACCGATGGCTGTGTAGAAGTA
CTCGCCGATAGTGGAAACCGACGCCCCAGCACTCGTCCGAGGGCAAAGGAATAATCAGTACTGACAATAA
AAAGATTCTTGTTTTCAAGAACTTGTCATTTGTATAGTTTTTTTATATTGTAGTTGTTCTATTTTAATCA
AATGTTAGCGTGATTTATATTTTTTTTCGCCTCGACATCATCTGCCCAGATGCGAAGTTAAGTGCGCAGA
AAGTAATATCATGCGTCAATCGTATGTGAATGCTGGTCGCTATACTGCTATCGATGTGGCAGTGCGTCCA
GCTCAGTCAGACTCAGTCCTGGTGTCGTCAGCCTGTGAGCAAAAGGCCAGCAAAAGGCCAGGAACCGTAA
AAAGGCCGCGTTGCTGGCGTTTTTCCATAGGCTCCGCCCCCCTGACGAGCATCACAAAAATCGACGCTCA
AGTCAGAGGTGGCGAAACCCGACAGGACTATAAAGATACCAGGCGTTTCCCCCTGGAAGCTCCCTCGTGC
GCTCTCCTGTTCCGACCCTGCCGCTTACCGGATACCTGTCCGCCTTTCTCCCTTCGGGAAGCGTGGCGCT
TTCTCATAGCTCACGCTGTAGGTATCTCAGTTCGGTGTAGGTCGTTCGCTCCAAGCTGGGCTGTGTGCAC
GAACCCCCCGTTCAGCCCGACCGCTGCGCCTTATCCGGTAACTATCGTCTTGAGTCCAACCCGGTAAGAC
ACGACTTATCGCCACTGGCAGCAGCCACTGGTAACAGGATTAGCAGAGCGAGGTATGTAGGCGGTGCTAC
AGAGTTCTTGAAGTGGTGGCCTAACTACGGCTACACTAGAAGAACAGTATTTGGTATCTGCGCTCTGCTG
AAGCCAGTTACCTTCGGAAAAAGAGTTGGTAGCTCTTGATCCGGCAAACAAACCACCGCTGGTAGCGGTG
GTTTTTTTGTTTGCAAGCAGCAGATTACGCGCAGAAAAAAAGGATCTCAAGAAGATCCTTTGATCTTTTC
TACGGGGTCTGACGCTCAGTGGAACGAAAACTCACGTTAAGGGATTTTGGTCATGAGATTATCAAAAAGG
ATCTTCACCTAGATCCTTTTAAATTAAAAATGAAGTTTTAAATCAATCTAAAGTATATATGAGTAAACTT
GGTCTGACAGTTACCAATGCTTAATCAGTGAGGCACCTATCTCAGCGATCTGTCTATTTCGTTCATCCAT
AGTTGCCTGACTCCCCGTCGTGTAGATAACTACGATACGGGAGGGCTTACCATCTGGCCCCAGTGCTGCA
ATGATACCGCGAGACCCACGCTCACCGGCTCCAGATTTATCAGCAATAAACCAGCCAGCCGGAAGGGCCG
AGCGCAGAAGTGGTCCTGCAACTTTATCCGCCTCCATCCAGTCTATTAATTGTTGCCGGGAAGCTAGAGT
AAGTAGTTCGCCAGTTAATAGTTTGCGCAACGTTGTTGCCATTGCTACAGGCATCGTGGTGTCACGCTCG
TCGTTTGGTATGGCTTCATTCAGCTCCGGTTCCCAACGATCAAGGCGAGTTACATGATCCCCCATGTTGT
GCAAAAAAGCGGTTAGCTCCTTCGGTCCTCCGATCGTTGTCAGAAGTAAGTTGGCCGCAGTGTTATCACT
CATGGTTATGGCAGCACTGCATAATTCTCTTACTGTCATGCCATCCGTAAGATGCTTTTCTGTGACTGGT
GAGTACTCAACCAAGTCATTCTGAGAATAGTGTATGCGGCGACCGAGTTGCTCTTGCCCGGCGTCAATAC
GGGATAATACCGCGCCACATAGCAGAACTTTAAAAGTGCTCATCATTGGAAAACGTTCTTCGGGGCGAAA
ACTCTCAAGGATCTTACCGCTGTTGAGATCCAGTTCGATGTAACCCACTCGTGCACCCAACTGATCTTCA
GCATCTTTTACTTTCACCAGCGTTTCTGGGTGAGCAAAAACAGGAAGGCAAAATGCCGCAAAAAAGGGAA
TAAGGGCGACACGGAAATGTTGAATACTCATACTCTTCCTTTTTCAATATTATTGAAGCATTTATCAGGG
TTATTGTCTCATGAGCGGATACATATTTGAATGTATTTAGAAAAATAAACAAATAGGGGTTCCGCGCACA
TTTCCCCGAAAAGTGCCACCTGATGCGGTGTGAAATACCGCACAGATGCGTAAGGAGAAAATACCGCATC
AGGGTCAGTCACAGTGGAGCCTAGCACTCACTCAGCGTGACGGCTCAGAGCAGAATTCACGAGCCAGAAA
TAGTAACTTTTGCCTAAATCACAAATTGCAAAATTTAATTGCTTGCAAAAGGTCACATGCTTATAATCAA
CTTTTTTAAAAATTTAAAATACTTTTTTATTTTTTATTTTTAAACATAAATGAAATAATTTATTTATTGT
TTATGATTACCGAAACATAAAACCTGCTCAAGAAAAAGAAACTGTTTTGTCCTTGGAAAAAAAGCACTAC
CTAGGAGCGGCCAAAATGCCGGCTTACATTTTATGTTAGCTGGTGGACTGACGCCAGAAAATGTTGGTGA
TGCGCTTAGATTAAATGGCGTTATTGGTGTTGATGTAAGCGGAGGTGTGGAGACAAATGGTGTAAAAGAC
TCTAACAAAATAGCAAATTTCGTCAAAAATGCTAAGAAATAGGTTATTACTGAGTAGTATTTATTTAAGT
ATTGTTTGTGCACTTGCCTGCAAGCCTTTTGAAAAGCAAGCATAAAAGATCTAAACATAAAATCTGTAAA
ATAACAAGATGTAAAGATAATGCTAAATCATTTGGCTTTTTGATTGATTGTACAGGAAAATATACATCGC
AGGGGGTTGACTTTTACCATTTCACCGCAATGGAATTAAACTTGTTGAAGAGAATGTTCACAGGCGCATA
CGCTACAATGACCCGATTCTTGCTAGCCGAATTCCAGTCAGGCTGCTAGCACCAGAGCTACGTGACCGCA
GGACTAGCTCCAGCTGAGCGACACGCGAACAGGTGTAGAGTCAGTCGTGCTGCAAGGTCGCACTAATACG
ACTCACTATAGGG
Features (pLannotate 1.2.2; 11 found; start..end, strand, type, name):
    189..857     +  CDS            mUkG: mUkG is a basic (constitutively fluorescent) green fluorescent protein published in 2008, derived from Sarcophyton sp.. It has moderate acid sensitivity.
    913..1102    +  terminator     CYC1 terminator: S. cerevisiae CYC1; transcription terminator for CYC1
   1342..2917    +  gene           hphMX6: yeast selectable marker conferring hygromycin resistance
   2720..2917    +  terminator     TEF terminator: Ashbya gossypii TEF terminator
   3032..3620    -  rep_origin     ori: high-copy-number ColE1/pMB1/pBR322/pUC origin of replication
   3791..4651    -  CDS            AmpR: β-lactamase; bla; confers resistance to ampicillin, carbenicillin, and related antibiotics
   4652..4756    -  promoter       AmpR promoter: bla
   4783..4833    +  misc_feature   bom (fragment): basis of mobility region from pBR322
   4962..5131    -  misc_feature   CEN4 (fragment): S. cerevisiae CEN4 centromere
   5132..5558    +  rep_origin     ARS1 (fragment): S. cerevisiae autonomously replicating sequence ARS1
   5664..5682    +  promoter       T7 promoter: promoter for bacteriophage T7 RNA polymerase
