[The description below was written by a language model from this plasmid's Addgene catalogue record and pLannotate feature annotations shown in this document.]
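Description:
YP11 is a yeast/E. coli shuttle plasmid of about 5.7 kb, built on the pRCVS6H backbone, that expresses a green fluorescent reporter from a synthetic yeast promoter designated number 11. In E. coli it is maintained through a ColE1/pUC-type origin and selected with ampicillin via the β-lactamase gene and its native promoter. The catalogue lists it as low copy, although the annotated origin is of the type usually described as high copy. In Saccharomyces cerevisiae it replicates as a centromeric plasmid, carrying ARS1 and CEN4 fragments that normally give stable, low-copy inheritance. Yeast transformants are selected with hygromycin through the hphMX6 cassette, which ends in the Ashbya gossypii TEF terminator.

The reporter cassette consists of a green fluorescent protein open reading frame followed by the S. cerevisiae CYC1 transcription terminator. The catalogue simply calls the insert GFP of synthetic origin, while automated annotation matches the coding sequence to mUkG, a constitutively fluorescent green protein derived from the soft coral Sarcophyton. The synthetic promoter itself is not annotated in the feature table. It presumably lies in the short unannotated stretch just upstream of the reporter, and its composition is not stated in the record. A T7 promoter sits near the end of the numbered sequence, and on the circular plasmid this places it upstream of that region in the same orientation as the reporter. The insert was assembled by Gibson cloning.

Given its numbered name, YP11 appears to be one of a series of synthetic promoter constructs, with fluorescence serving as a readout of promoter strength in yeast. The associated work concerns cross-kingdom expression of synthetic genetic elements.
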