Addgene plasmid #199952: YP11
Purpose: Yeast/E coli shuttle vector expressing GFP from synthetic yeast promoter 11
Depositing lab: Farren Isaacs. Depositing organization: Yale University. Publication: Cross-kingdom expression of synthetic genetic elements promotes discovery of metabolites in the human microbiome. Patel JR, Oh J, Wang S, Crawford JM, Isaacs FJ. Cell. 2022 Apr 28;185(9):1487-1505.e14. doi: 10.1016/j.cell.2022.03.008. Epub 2022 Apr 1. PubMed 35366417.
Backbone
  Vector backbone: pRCVS6H
  Vector type: Yeast Expression
  Selectable markers: Hygromycin
Growth in bacteria
  Bacterial resistance: Ampicillin, 100 μg/mL
  Growth temperature: 37°C
  Growth strain: BL21
  Copy number: Low Copy
Gene/Insert
  Gene/Insert name: GFP
  Species: Synthetic
  Cloning method: Gibson Cloning
Terms and licenses: Academic/Nonprofit Terms; Industry Terms: Not Available to Industry
How to cite: YP11 was a gift from Farren Isaacs (Addgene plasmid # 199952 ; http://n2t.net/addgene:199952 ; RRID:Addgene_199952)
