>Addgene plasmid #199952 | YP11 | depositor partial sequence | sequence record 387756 | Promoter Sequence
AATTTTTTTAAAAAAGGCCCGCGCCGCTCAACGGCCCTCCTTGAAGGGGGCGGTGTTTTTGAAAAAAAGA
AGCAAAAACTATATTTATAAAAGCGTAGGAGTACTCGATGGTACAGATGAGCATTTTTATTACGTTACAA
GAACACTTTTTAACTAACTAA
